>Addgene plasmid #179692 | pBM19-sd4U | addgene full sequence | sequence record 352079 | Addgene NGS Result
ACTTATTCAGGCGTAGCAACCAGGCGTTTAAGGGCACCAATAACTGCCTTAAAAAAATTAGAAAAACTCA
TCGAGCATCAAATGAAACTGCAATTTATTCATATCAGGATTATCAATACCATATTTTTGAAAAAGCCGTT
TCTGTAATGAAGGAGAAAACTCACCGAGGCAGTTCCATAGGATGGCAAGATCCTGGTATCGGTCTGCGAT
TCCGACTCGTCCAACATCAATACAACCTATTAATTTCCCCTCGTCAAAAATAAGGTTATCAAGTGAGAAA
TCACCATGAGTGACGACTGAATCCGGTGAGAATGGCAAAAGTTTATGCATTTCTTTCCAGACTTGTTCAA
CAGGCCAGCCATTACGCTCGTCATCAAAATCACTCGCATCAACCAAACCGTTATTCATTCGTGATTGCGC
CTGAGCGAGACGAAATACGCGATCGCTGTTAAAAGGACAATTACAAACAGGAATCGAATGCAACCGGCGC
AGGAACACTGCCAGCGCATCAACAATATTTTCACCTGAATCAGGATATTCTTCTAATACCTGGAATGCTG
TTTTCCCGGGGATCGCAGTGGTGAGTAACCATGCATCATCAGGAGTACGGATAAAATGCTTGATGGTCGG
AAGAGGCATAAATTCCGTCAGCCAGTTTAGTCTGACCATCTCATCTGTAACATCATTGGCAACGCTACCT
TTGCCATGTTTCAGAAACAACTCTGGCGCATCGGGCTTCCCATACAATCGATAGATTGTCGCACCTGATT
GCCCGACATTATCGCGAGCCCATTTATACCCATATAAATCAGCATCCATGTTGGAATTTAATCGCGGCCT
AGAGCAAGACGTTTCCCGTTGAATATGGCTCATAACACCCCTTGTATTACTGTTTATGTAAGCAGACAGT
TTTATTGTTCATGAAGAGAAACCTACGGATCACGTCTCATTTTCGCCAAAAGTTGGCCCAGGGCTTCCCG
GTATCAACAGGGACACCAGGATTTATTTATTCTGCGAAGTGATCTTCCGTCACAGGTATTTATTCGGCGC
AAAGTGCGTCGGGTGATGCTGCCAACTTACTGATTTAGTGTATGATGGTGTTTTTGAGGTGCTCCAGTGG
CTTCTGTTTCTATCAGCTGTCCCTCCTGTTCAGCTACTGACGGGGTGGTGCGTAACGGCAAAAGCACCGC
CGGACATCAGCGCTAGCGGAGTGTATACTGGCTTACTATGTTGGCACTGATGAGGGTGTCAGTGAAGTGC
TTCATGTGGCAGGAGAAAAAAGGCTGCACCGGTGCGTCAGCAGAATATGTGATACAGGATATATTCCGCT
TCCTCGCTCACTGACTCGCTACGCTCGGTCGTTCGACTGCGGCGAGCGGAAATGGCTTACGAACGGGGCG
GAGATTTCCTGGAAGATGCCAGGAAGATACTTAACAGGGAAGTGAGAGGGCCGCGGCAAAGCCGTTTTTC
CATAGGCTCCGCCCCCCTGACAAGCATCACGAAATCTGACGCTCAAATCAGTGGTGGCGAAACCCGACAG
GACTATAAAGATACCAGGCGTTTCCCCCTGGCGGCTCCCTCGTGCGCTCTCCTGTTCCTGCCTTTCGGTT
TACCGGTGTCATTCCGCTGTTATGGCCGCGTTTGTCTCATTCCACGCCTGACACTCAGTTCCGGGTAGGC
AGTTCGCTCCAAGCTGGACTGTATGCACGAACCCCCCGTTCAGTCCGACCGCTGCGCCTTATCCGGTAAC
TATCGTCTTGAGTCCAACCCGGAAAGACATGCAAAAGCACCACTGGCAGCAGCCACTGGTAATTGATTTA
GAGGAGTTAGTCTTGAAGTCATGCGCCGGTTAAGGCTAAACTGAAAGGACAAGTTTTGGTGACTGCGCTC
CTCCAAGCCAGTTACCTCGGTTCAAAGAGTTGGTAGCTCAGAGAACATTCGAAAAACCGCCCTGCAAGGC
GGTTTTTTCGTTTTCAGAGCAAGAGATTACGCGCAGACCAAAACGATCTCAAGAAGATCATCTTATTAAT
CAGATAAAATATTTCTAGGCTCATGAGCCCGAAGTGGCGAGCCCGATCTTCCCCATCGGTGATGTCGGCG
ATATAGGCGCCAGCAACCGCACCTGTGGCGCCGGTGATGCCGGCCACGATGCGTCCGGCGTAGAGGATCT
GCTCATGTTTGACAGCTTATCATCGATGCATAATGTGCCTGTCAAATGGACGAAGCAGGGATTCTGCAAA
CCCTATGCTACTCCGTCAAGCCGTCAATTGTCTGATTCGTTACCAAACTTAGGGACTCTCAAATAAAACG
AAAGGCTCAGTCGAAAGACTGGGCCTTTCGTTTTAGACTTAGGGACCCTTTATGACAACTTGACGGCTAC
ATCATTCACTTTTTCTTCACAACCGGCACGGAACTCGCTCGGGCTGGCCCCGGTGCATTTTTTAAATACC
CGCGAGAAATAGAGTTGATCGTCAAAACCAACATTGCGACCGACGGTGGCGATAGGCATCCGGGTGGTGC
TCAAAAGCAGCTTCGCCTGGCTGATACGTTGGTCCTCGCGCCAGCTTAAGACGCTAATCCCTAACTGCTG
GCGGAAAAGATGTGACAGACGCGACGGCGACAAGCAAACATGCTGTGCGACGCTGGCGATATCAAAATTG
CTGTCTGCCAGGTGATCGCTGATGTACTGACAAGCCTCGCGTACCCGATTATCCATCGGTGGATGGAGCG
ACTCGTTAATCGCTTCCATGCGCCGCAGTAACAATTGCTCAAGCAGATTTATCGCCAGCAGCTCCGAATA
GCGCCCTTCCCCTTGCCCGGCGTTAATGATTTGCCCAAACAGGTCGCTGAAATGCGGCTGGTGCGCTTCA
TCCGGGCGAAAGAACCCCGTATTGGCAAATATTGACGGCCAGTTAAGCCATTCATGCCAGTAGGCGCGCG
GACGAAAGTAAACCCACTGGTGATACCATTCGCGAGCCTCCGGATGACGACCGTAGTGATGAATCTCTCC
TGGCGGGAACAGCAAAATATCACCCGGTCGGCAAACAAATTCTCGTCCCTGATTTTTCACCACCCCCTGA
CCGCGAATGGTGAGATTGAGAATATAACCTTTCATTCCCAGCGGTCGGTCGATAAAAAAATCGAGATAAC
CGTTGGCCTCAATCGGCGTTAAACCCGCCACCAGATGGGCATTAAACGAGTATCCCGGCAGCAGGGGATC
ATTTTGCGCTTCAGCCATACTTTTCATACTCCCACCATTCAGAGAAGAAACCAATTGTCCATATTGCATC
AGACATTGCCGTCACTGCGTCTTTTACTGGCTCTTCTCGCTAACCCAACCGGTAACCCCGCTTATTAAAA
GCATTCTGTAACAAAGCGGGACCAAAGCCATGACAAAAACGCGTAACAAAAGTGTCTATAATCACGGCAG
AAAAGTCCACATTGATTATTTGCACGGCGTCACACTTTGCTATGCCATAGCATTTTTATCCATAAGATTA
GCGGATCCTACCTGACGCTTTTTATCGCAACTCTCTACTGTTTCTCCATACCCGTTTTTTTGGACGCGTA
CAACTCAAGTCTGACAAAAAAAAGGAAAAATTGACTAATCTGAGCGACATCATTGAGAAGGAGACTGGGA
AACAGCTGGTCATTCAGGAGTCCATCCTGATGCTGCCTAAGGAGGTGAAGGAAGTGATCGGCAACAAGCC
AGAGTCTGACATCCTGGTGCACACCGCCTACGACGAGTCCACAGATGAGAATGTGATGCTGCTGACCTCT
GACGCCCCCGAGTATAAGCCTTGGGCCCTGGTCATCCAGGATTCTAACGGCGAGAATAAGATCAAGATGC
TGTCTGGTGGTTCTAACATCGCCGATCTGCGGACCCTGGGCTACTCCCAGCAGCAGCAGGAGAAGATCAA
GCCAAAGGTGCGCTCTACCGTGGCTCAGCACCACGAGGCCCTGGTGGGACACGGCTTCACACACGCTCAC
ATCGTGGCCCTGTCCCAGCACCCTGCCGCTCTGGGCACCGTGGCCGTGAAGTACCAGGACATGATCGCCG
CTCTGCCAGAGGCTACACACGAGGCCATCGTGGGAGTGGGCAAGCAGTGGTCTGGAGCTCGGGCTCTGGA
GGCTCTGCTGACCGTGGCTGGAGAGCTAAGGGAACCACCTCTGCAGCTGGATACCGGCCAGCTGCTGAAG
ATCGCCAAGAGGGGAGGAGTGACAGCTGTGGAGGCTGTGCACGCTTGGAGAAACGCTCTGACCGGAGCTC
CTCTGAACCTGACCCCAGAACAGGTTGTGGCTATCGCCTCTCACGACGGCGGCAAACAGGCCCTGGAAAC
CGTGCAGGCTCTGCTGCCAGTGCTGTGTCAGGCCCACGGCCTGACCCCTCAGCAGGTGGTGGCCATAGCC
AGCAACAACGGCGGCAAACAGGCCCTGGAAACCGTGCAGCGGCTGCTGCCCGTGCTGTGCCAAGCCCACG
GCCTTACACCACAGCAGGTGGTGGCTATCGCCAGCAACGGCGGCGGCAAGCAGGCTCTGGAAACCGTTCA
GCGGCTGCTGCCTGTGCTGTGTCAAGCCCACGGCCTGACCCCCGAGCAGGTGGTGGCCATCGCCTCCCAC
GACGGGGGCAAGCAGGCCCTGGAGACAGTGCAGGCCCTTCTGCCTGTGCTGTGCCAAGCCCACGGCCTGA
CACCCGAGCAGGTGGTGGCCATTGCTTCTAACAACGGCGGAAAGCAGGCCCTGGAGACAGTGCAGGCCCT
GCTGCCTGTGCTGTGCCAGGCTCATGGCCTGACCCCAGAGCAGGTGGTGGCCATCGCCTCCAATGGAGGC
GGCAAGCAGGCCCTGGAAACCGTGCAGGCCCTGCTGCCTGTGCTGTGCCAGGCCCACGGACTGACACCCG
AGCAAGTGGTCGCCATCGCTAGCAACGGCGGCGGAAAGCAGGCTCTGGAAACCGTTCAAAGACTGCTGCC
CGTGCTGTGCCAGGCTCACGGCCTGACCCCTGAGCAGGTCGTGGCCATCGCCAGCAATGGCGGAGGCAAG
CAGGCTCTGGAGACAGTGCAGGCCCTGCTGCCCGTCCTGTGCCAGGCCCATGGCCTCACCCCTGAGCAGG
TGGTGGCCATTGCCAGCAACAACGGCGGAAAGCAGGCCCTGGAAACCGTGCAGAGACTGCTGCCTGTGCT
GTGCCAGGCACACGGCCTGACCCCTGAGCAGGTGGTGGCCATCGCCAGCCACGATGGCGGAAAGCAAGCT
CTGGAAACCGTGCAGGCCCTGCTGCCCGTGCTGTGTCAGGCCCACGGCCTGACACCTCAACAAGTAGTTG
CCATCGCCAGCAACGGCGGCGGTAGACCTGCCCTCGAGTCTATCGTGGCTCAGCTGAGCCGCCCAAACCC
CGCCCTGGCCGCTCTGACCAACGATCGCCTGGTGGCCCTGGCTTGTCTGGGAGGCCGGCCTGCTCTGAAC
GCCGTGAAGAAGGGACTGGGCGGATCCGCCATTCCAGTGAAGCGCGGCGCTACCGGTGAAACCAAAGTGT
TTATCGGTAACAGCAACAGCCCGAAGAGCCCGACCAAAGGCGGTTGCTAATCGACAAGCTTGGCTGTTTT
GGCGGATGAGAGAAGATTTTCAGCCTGATACAGATTAAATCAGAACGCAGAAGCGGTCTGATAAAACAGA
ATTTGCCTGGCGGCAGTAGCGCGGTGGTCCCACCTGACCCCATGCCGAACTCAGAAGTGAAACGCCGTAG
CGCCGATGGTAGTGTGGGGTCTCCCCATGCGAGAGTAGGGAACTGCCAGGCATCAAATAAAACGAAAGGC
TCAGTCGAAAGACTGGGCCTTTCGTTTTATCTGTTGTTTGTCGGTGAACGCTCTCCTGAGTAGGACAAAT
CCGCCGGGAGCGGATTTGAACGTTGCGAAGCAACGGCCCGGAGGGTGGCGGGCAGGACGCCCGCCATAAA
CTGCCAGGCATCAAATTAAGCAGAAGGCCATCCTGACGGATGGCCTTTTTGCGTTTCTACAAACTCTCTG
TCAGACCAAGTTTACTCATATATACTTTAGATTGATTTAAAAGGATCTAGGTGAAGATCCTTTTTGATAA
TCTCATGACCAAAATCCCTTAACGTGAGTTTTCGTTCCACTGAGCGTCAGACCCCGTAGAAAAGATCAAA
GGATCTTCTTGAGATCCTTTTTTTCTGCGCGTAATCTGCTGCTTGCAAACAAAAAAACCACCGCTACCAG
CGGTGGTTTGTTTGCCGGATCAAGAGCTACCAACTCTTTTTCCGAAGGTAACTGGCTTCAGCAGAGCGCA
GATACCAAATACTGTCCTTCTAGTGTAGCCGTAGTTAGGCCACCACTTCAAGAACTCTGTAGCACCGCCT
ACATACCTCGCTCTGCTAATCCTGTTACCAGTCAGGCATTTGAGAAGCACACGGTCACACTGCTTCCGGT
AGTCAATAAACCGGTAAACCAGCAATAGACATAAGCGGCTATTTAACGACCCTGCCCTGAACCGACGACC
GGGTCGAATTTGCTTTCGAATTTCTGCCATTCATCCGCTTATTATC
Features (pLannotate 1.2.2; 16 found; start..end, strand, type, name):
     58..873     -  CDS            KanR: aminoglycoside phosphotransferase; aph(3')-Ia; confers resistance to kanamycin in bacteria or G418 (Geneticin®) in eukaryotes
   1062..1205    +  mobile_element IS1 (fragment): prokaryotic transposable element IS1
   1324..1379    -  rep_origin     RSF ori (fragment): Plasmids containing the RSF 1030 origin of replication can be propagated in E. coli cells that contain additional plasmids with compatible origins.
   1467..2012    -  rep_origin     p15A ori: Plasmids containing the medium-copy-number p15A origin of replication can be propagated in E. coli cells that contain a second plasmid with the ColE1 origin.
   2049..2169    -  CDS            TcR (fragment): tetracycline efflux protein; tet; confers resistance to tetracycline
   2179..2197    +  promoter       tet promoter (fragment): E. coli promoter for tetracycline efflux protein gene
   2300..2345    +  terminator     rrnB T1 terminator: transcription terminator T1 from the E. coli rrnB gene
   2360..3238    -  CDS            araC: L-arabinose regulatory protein; araC
   3384..3549    +  promoter       araBAD promoter: araBAD; promoter of the L-arabinose operon of E. coli; the araC regulatory gene is transcribed in the opposite direction (Guzman et al., 1995)
   3601..3852    +  CDS            UGI: UNGI_BPPB2 - Experimental evidence at protein level: Swiss-Prot protein existence level 1. This protein binds specifically and reversibly to the host uracil-DNA glycosylase, preventing removal of uracil residues from PBS2 DNA by the host uracil-excision repair system. From Bacillus phage PBS2 (Bacteriophage PBS2).
   3874..4380    +  CDS            avrXa10 (fragment): AVX10_XANOO - Experimental evidence at protein level: Swiss-Prot protein existence level 1. Avirulence protein. Induces the hypersensitive response (HR)in rice plants carrying the resistance gene Xa10. Activity depends on the presence of the core repeat domains; replacement with repeat domains from other proteins (AvrBs3 of X.euvesicatoria (AC P14727) or AvrXa7 of this organism) does not elicit the HR. Probably acts as a transcription factor in its host plant (rice) to induce plant resistance or disease. From Xanthomonas oryzae pv. oryzae.
   5365..5505    +  CDS            avrBs3 (fragment): AVRB3_XANEU - Experimental evidence at protein level: Swiss-Prot protein existence level 1. Avirulence protein. Acts as a transcription factor in C.annuum plants. In susceptible plants lacking the Bs3 resistance gene induces expression of a number of genes, including genes homologous to a family of auxin-induced genes, alpha-expansin genes, pectate lyase, anthocyanidin glucoside rhamnosyl transferase and at least one transcription factor, UPA20. Their expression leads to plant hypertrophy in mesophyll cells, probably mainly mediated by UPA20 (PubMed:17962565). In resistant plants induces the h
   5675..5790    +  ncRNA          5S rRNA: Accession: RF00001 - 5S ribosomal RNA
   5794..5880    +  terminator     rrnB T1 terminator: Escherichia coli rrnB; transcription terminator T1 from the E. coli rrnB gene
   5972..5999    +  terminator     rrnB T2 terminator: transcription terminator T2 from the E. coli rrnB gene
   6169..6402    +  rep_origin     ori (fragment): high-copy-number ColE1/pMB1/pBR322/pUC origin of replication
