[The description below was written by a language model from this plasmid's Addgene catalogue record and pLannotate feature annotations shown in this document.]
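Description:
pBM19-sd4U is a 6.6 kb bacterial expression plasmid built on a p15A backbone and carrying one half of a CRISPR-free, TALE-guided DddA-derived cytosine base editor. It replicates in E. coli from the p15A origin, which is compatible with ColE1-type plasmids and so allows co-maintenance with a partner construct. Selection is by kanamycin through an aph(3')-Ia resistance gene. The catalogue lists the plasmid as high copy, whereas p15A is generally regarded as a medium-copy origin. The annotation also picks up short fragments of RSF and ColE1/pUC origins, an IS1 element, and tetracycline resistance gene and promoter remnants, which appear to be backbone leftovers rather than functional parts.

The payload is a synthetic fusion, UGI-TALE4-DddA-G1397-C (T1413I), placed downstream of the araBAD promoter. The araC regulator is divergently encoded upstream, so expression is arabinose-inducible. The reading frame begins with the uracil glycosylase inhibitor from phage PBS2, which blocks excision of the uracil produced by cytosine deamination and thereby favours a C-to-T outcome. It continues into a TALE DNA-binding array, annotated through its homology to the Xanthomonas effectors AvrXa10 and AvrBs3. The C-terminal DddA portion was not recognised by the automated annotation. According to the insert name it is the C-terminal half of the deaminase split at G1397, bearing the T1413I substitution. A split half of this kind is expected to be active only when reassembled with the complementary N-terminal half on adjacent DNA. The "sd4U" label is not explained in the record. The rrnB T1 and T2 terminators follow the coding region. The stated purpose is bacterial expression of a base editor, in the context of work on DddA-derived editors with enhanced activity and broader targeting scope.
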