Addgene plasmid #179692: pBM19-sd4U
Purpose: Bacterial expression of base editor
Depositing lab: David Liu. Depositing organization: Broad Institute. Publication: CRISPR-free base editors with enhanced activity and expanded targeting scope in mitochondrial and nuclear DNA. Mok BY, Kotrys AV, Raguram A, Huang TP, Mootha VK, Liu DR. Nat Biotechnol. 2022 Sep;40(9):1378-1387. doi: 10.1038/s41587-022-01256-8. Epub 2022 Apr 4. PubMed 35379961.
Backbone
  Vector backbone: p15A
  Vector type: Bacterial Expression
Growth in bacteria
  Bacterial resistance: Kanamycin, 50 μg/mL
  Growth temperature: 37°C
  Growth strain: NEB Stable
  Copy number: High Copy
Gene/Insert
  Gene/Insert name: [sd4U] UGI-TALE4-DddA-G1397-C (T1413I)
  Species: Synthetic
  Mutation: T1413I
  Cloning method: Gibson Cloning
Terms and licenses: Academic/Nonprofit Terms; Industry Terms: Not Available to Industry
Depositor comments: araC
How to cite: pBM19-sd4U was a gift from David Liu (Addgene plasmid # 179692 ; http://n2t.net/addgene:179692 ; RRID:Addgene_179692)
